Addgene plasmid #24433: Y344C
Depositing lab: Ron Vale. Depositing organization: University of California, San Francisco (UCSF). Publication: Controlling kinesin by reversible disulfide cross-linking. Identifying the motility-producing conformational change. Tomishige M, Vale RD. J Cell Biol. 2000 Nov 27. 151(5):1081-92. 10.1083/jcb.151.5.1081 PubMed 11086009.
Backbone
  Vector backbone: pET17b
  Backbone size w/o insert (bp): 3300
  Vector type: Bacterial Expression
Growth in bacteria
  Bacterial resistance: Ampicillin, 100 μg/mL
  Growth temperature: 37°C
  Growth strain: DH5alpha
  Copy number: High Copy
Gene/Insert
  Gene/Insert name: Kinesin (alt names: K560CLM-GFP; KIF5B)
  Species: H. sapiens (human)
  Insert size (bp): 1680
  Mutation: C7S/C65A/C168A/C174S/C294A/C330S/C421A, Y344C
  Entrez Gene: KIF5B (a.k.a. HEL-S-61, KINH, KNS, KNS1, UKHC)
  Tag / fusion protein: GFP (C terminal on insert); 6XHis (C terminal on insert)
  Cloning method: Restriction Enzyme
  Sequencing primers: 5′ T7, GFP-R; 3′ T7-term
Terms and licenses: Academic/Nonprofit Terms; Industry Terms: Not Available to Industry
How to cite: Y344C was a gift from Ron Vale (Addgene plasmid # 24433 ; http://n2t.net/addgene:24433 ; RRID:Addgene_24433)
