[The description below was written by a language model from this plasmid's Addgene catalogue record.]
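Description:
Y344C is a bacterial expression plasmid built on the pET17b backbone (about 3.3 kb without insert), a high-copy vector selected with ampicillin. The pET series places the cloned gene under a T7 promoter with a downstream T7 terminator, which fits the T7 and T7-terminator sequencing primers listed. Protein production in such vectors normally requires a host that supplies T7 RNA polymerase. The record names only DH5alpha, a cloning and propagation strain, and no feature table is provided, so the origin of replication and other backbone elements are not individually documented here.

The insert of roughly 1.7 kb encodes a truncated human conventional kinesin heavy chain (KIF5B), referred to as K560CLM-GFP. The name suggests a fragment of about 560 residues, consistent with the insert size, in a "cysteine-light" form. Seven native cysteines have been replaced with serine or alanine (C7S, C65A, C168A, C174S, C294A, C330S, C421A). A single cysteine is then reintroduced at position 344 through the Y344C substitution that gives the plasmid its name. GFP and a 6xHis tag are fused at the C-terminus, providing a fluorescent label for visualising the motor and a handle for metal-affinity purification.

Removing the reactive native cysteines and adding one at a defined position allows site-specific thiol chemistry on the purified protein. The associated publication used reversible disulfide cross-linking to control kinesin and identify the conformational change that produces motility. This plasmid presumably belongs to a set of engineered cysteine mutants made for that work, although the record does not state the specific role of residue 344.
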