>Addgene plasmid #24433 | Y344C | addgene partial sequence | sequence record 30359 | 24433 with hKIF5B-Fwd2 (ACGGAACAAAAGCTGAGTGG)
GCTGGTAGTGAAAGGTTAGTAAAACTGGAAGCTGAAGGTGCTGTGCTGGATGAAGCTAAAAACANCNTCA
AGTCACTTTCTGCTCTTGGAAATGTTATTTCTGCTTTGGCTGAGGGTAGTACTTATGTTCCATATCGAGA
TAGTAAAATGACAAGAATCCTTCAAGATAGCCTAGGTGGCAACGCTAGAACCACTATTGTAATTTGCTGC
TCTCCATCATCATACAATGAGTCTGAAACAAAATCTACACTCTTATTTGGCCAAAGGGCCAAAACAATTA
AGAACACAGTTAGTGTCAATGTGGAGTTAACCGCAGAACAGTGGAAAAAGAAGTGCGAAAAAGAAAAAGA
AAAAAATAAGATCTTGCGGAACACTATTCAGTGGCTTGAAAATGAGCTCAACAGATGGCGTAATGGGGAG
ACGGTGCCTATTGATGAACAGTTTGACAAAGAGAAAGCCAACTTGGAAGCTTTCACAGTGGATAAAGATA
TTACTCTTACCAATGATAAACCAGCAACCGCAATTGGAGTTATAGGCAATTTTACTGATGCTGAAAGAAG
AAAGGCTGAAGAAGAAATTGCTAAATTATACAAACAGCTTGATGACAAGGATGAAGAAATTAACCAGCAA
AGTCAACTGGTAGAGAAGCTGAAGACGCAAATGTTGNATCAGGAGGAGCTTTTGGCATCTACCNGAAGGG
ATCAAANACAATATGCAAGCTGAGCTGAATCGCCCTTCAAGCAGAAAATGATGCCTCTAAGAAA
