>Addgene plasmid #24433 | Y344C | addgene partial sequence | sequence record 30360 | 24433 with T7-term
GCTTGTAGCAGCCGGATCTGCTCGAGTTAATGGTGATGATGGTGATGTTTGTATAGTTCATCCATGCCAT
GTGTAATCCCAGCAGCTGTTACAAACTCAAGAAGGACCATGTGGTCTCTCTTTTCGTTGGGATCTTTCGA
AAGGGCAGATTGTGTGGACAGGTAATGGTTGTCTGGTAAAAGGACAGGGCCATCGCCAATTGGAGTATTT
TGTTGATAATGGTCTGCTAGTTGAACGCTTCCATCTTCAATGTTGTGTCTAATTTTGAAGTTAACTTTGA
TTCCATTCTTTTGTTTGTCTGCCATGATGTATACATTGTGTGAGTTATAGTTGTATTCCAATTTGTGTCC
AAGAATGTTTCCATCTTCTTTAAAATCAATACCTTTTAACTCGATTCTATTAACAAGGGTATCACCTTCA
AACTTGACTTCAGCACGTGTCTTGTAGTTCCCGTCATCTTTGAAAAATATAGTTCTTTCCTGTACATAAC
CTTCGGGCATGGCACTCTTGAAAAAGTCATGCTGTTTCATATGATCTGGGTATCTTGAAAAGCATTGAAC
ACCATAAGTCAGAGTAGTGACAAGTGTTGGCCATGGAACAGGTAGTTTTCCAGTAGTGCAAATAAATTTA
AGGGTAAGTTTTCCGTATGTTGCATCACCTTCACCCTCTCCACTGACAGAAAATTTGTGCCCATTAACAT
CACCATCTAATTCAACAAGAATTGGGACAACTCCAGTGAAAAGTTCTTCTCCTTTACTCATGGTACCTTT
TAGTAAAAGATGCCATCATCTCAGCTGCTCGTTTTTTCTGGTGGTTGGTCATTTCCTTAAGTTTCTGAAG
CTCAGCACCTATACTCGCTAAAGTTGCCGAA
