>Addgene plasmid #24433 | Y344C | addgene partial sequence | sequence record 30361 | 24433 with T7-term
TTCTTTCGGGCTTTGTTAGCAGCCGGATCTGCTCGAGTTAATGGTGATGATGGTGATGTTTGTATAGTTC
ATCCATGCCATGTGTAATCCCAGCAGCTGTTACAAACTCAAGAAGGACCATGTGGTCTCTCTTTTCGTTG
GGATCTTTCGAAAGGGCAGATTGTGTGGACAGGTAATGGTTGTCTGGTAAAAGGACAGGGCCATCGCCAA
TTGGAGTATTTTGTTGATAATGGTCTGCTAGTTGAACGCTTCCATCTTCAATGTTGTGTCTAATTTTGAA
GTTAACTTTGATTCCATTCTTTTGTTTGTCTGCCATGATGTATACATTGTGTGAGTTATAGTTGTATTCC
AATTTGTGTCCAAGAATGTTTCCATCTTCTTTAAAATCAATACCTTTTAACTCGATTCTATTAACAAGGG
TATCACCTTCAAACTTGACTTCAGCACGTGTCTTGTAGTTCCCGTCATCTTTGAAAAATATAGTTCTTTC
CTGTACATAACCTTCGGGCATGGCACTCTTGAAAAAGTCATGCTGTTTCATATGATCTGGGTATCTTGAA
AAGCATTGAACACCATAAGTCA
