>Addgene plasmid #24433 | Y344C | addgene partial sequence | sequence record 30362 | 24433 with T7
TTTGTTTAACTTTAAGAAGGAGATATACATATGGCGGACCTGGCCGAGTCTAATATTAAAGTGATGTGTC
GCTTCAGACCTCTCAACGAGTCTGAAGTGAACCGCGGCGACAAGTACATCGCCAAGTTTCAGGGAGAAGA
CACGGTCGTGATCGCGTCCAAGCCTTATGCATTTGATCGGGTGTTCCAGTCAAGCACATCTCAAGAGCAA
GTGTATAATGACGCCGCAAAGAAGATTGTTAAAGACGTCCTTGAAGGATATAATGGAACAATATTTGCAT
ACGGCCAAACATCCTCTGGGAAGACACACACAATGGAGGGTAAACTTCATGATCCAGAAGGCATGGGAAT
TATTCCAAGAATAGTGCAAGATATTTTTAATTATATTTACTCCATGGATGAAAATTTGGAATTTCATATT
AAGGTTTCATATTTTGAAATATATTTGGATAAGATAAGGGACCTGTTAGATGTTTCAAAGACCAACCTTT
CAGTTCATGAAGACAAAAACCGAGTTCCCTATGTAAAGGGAGCCACAGAGCGTTTTGTAAGTAGTCCAGA
TGAAGTTATGGATACAATAGATGAAGGAAAATCCAACAGACATGTAGCAGTTACAAATATGAATGAACAT
AGCTCTAGGAGTCACAGTATATTTCTTATTAATGTCAAACAAGAGAACACACAAACGGAACAAAAGCTGA
GTGGAAAACTTTATCTAGT
